>Addgene plasmid #122290 | pSiren_EGFP-shHmga2#2 | addgene full sequence | sequence record 239018 | Addgene NGS Result
GCAGTGACTAGTTGTTCTTGACGAATTAAGAATAACTGGTCACTGCTTTTTTGAATTCTACCGGGTAGGG
GAGGCGCTTTTCCCAAGGCAGTCTGGAGCATGCGCTTTAGCAGCCCCGCTGGGCACTTGGCGCTACACAA
GTGGCCTCTGGCCTCGCACACATTCCACATCCACCGGTAGGCGCCAACCGGCTCCGTTCTTTGGTGGCCC
CTTCGCGCCACCTTCTACTCCTCCCCTAGTCAGGAAGTTCCCCCCCGCCCCGCAGCTCGCGTCGTGCAGG
ACGTGACAAATGGAAGTAGCACGTCTCACTAGTCTCGTGCAGATGGACAGCACCGCTGAGCAATGGAAGC
GGGTAGGCCTTTGGGGCAGCGGCCAATAGCAGCTTTGCTCCTTCGCTTTCTGGGCTCAGAGGCTGGGAAG
GGGTGGGTCCGGGGGCGGGCTCAGGGGCGGGCTCAGGGGCGGGGCGGGCGCCCGAAGGTCCTCCGGAGGC
CCGGCATTCTGCACGCTTCAAAAGCGCACGTCTGCCGCGCTGTTCTCCTCTTCCTCATCTCCGGGCCTTT
CGACCTGCAGCCCAAGCTTACCATGGTGAGCAAGGGCGAGGAGCTGTTCACCGGGGTGGTGCCCATCCTG
GTCGAGCTGGACGGCGACGTAAACGGCCACAAGTTCAGCGTGTCCGGCGAGGGCGAGGGCGATGCCACCT
ACGGCAAGCTGACCCTGAAGTTCATCTGCACCACCGGCAAGCTGCCCGTGCCCTGGCCCACCCTCGTGAC
CACCCTGACCTACGGCGTGCAGTGCTTCAGCCGCTACCCCGACCACATGAAGCAGCACGACTTCTTCAAG
TCCGCCATGCCCGAAGGCTACGTCCAGGAGCGCACCATCTTCTTCAAGGACGACGGCAACTACAAGACCC
GCGCCGAGGTGAAGTTCGAGGGCGACACCCTGGTGAACCGCATCGAGCTGAAGGGCATCGACTTCAAGGA
GGACGGCAACATCCTGGGGCACAAGCTGGAGTACAACTACAACAGCCACAACGTCTATATCATGGCCGAC
AAGCAGAAGAACGGCATCAAGGTGAACTTCAAGATCCGCCACAACATCGAGGACGGCAGCGTGCAGCTCG
CCGACCACTACCAGCAGAACACCCCCATCGGCGACGGCCCCGTGCTGCTGCCCGACAACCACTACCTGAG
CACCCAGTCCGCCCTGAGCAAAGACCCCAACGAGAAGCGCGATCACATGGTCCTGCTGGAGTTCGTGACC
GCCGCCGGGATCACTCTCGGCATGGACGAGCTGTACAAGTAAAGCTCGAGATATCAGTGGTCCAGGCTCT
AGTTTTGACTCAACAATATCACCAGCTGAAGCCTATAGAGTACGAGCCATAGATAAAATAAAAGATTTTA
TTTAGTCTCCAGAAAAAGGGGGGAATGAAAGACCCCACCTGTAGGTTTGGCAAGCTAGCTTAAGTAACGC
CATTTTGCAAGGCATGGAAAAATACATAACTGAGAATAGAGAAGTTCAGATCAAGGTCAGGAACAGATGG
AACAGGGTCGACCCTAGAGAACCATCAGATGTTTCCAGGGTGCCCCAAGGACCTGAAATGACCCTGTGCC
TTATTTGAACTAACCAATCAGTTCGCTTCTCGCTTCTGTTCGCGCGCTTCTGCTCCCCGAGCTCAATAAA
AGAGCCCACAACCCCTCACTCGGGGCGCCAGTCCTCCGATTGACTGAGTCGCCCGGGTACCCGTGTATCC
AATAAACCCTCTTGCAGTTGCATCCGACTTGTGGTCTCGCTGTTCCTTGGGAGGGTCTCCTCTGAGTGAT
TGACTACCCGTCAGCGGGGGTCTTTCATTTGGGGGCTCGTCCGGGATCGGGAGACCCCTGCCCAGGGACC
ACCGACCCACCACCGGGAGGTAAGCTGGCTGCCTCGCGCGTTTCGGTGATGACGGTGAAAACCTCTGACA
CATGCAGCTCCCGGAGACGGTCACAGCTTGTCTGTAAGCGGATGCCGGGAGCAGACAAGCCCGTCAGGGC
GCGTCAGCGGGTGTTGGCGGGTGTCGGGGCGCAGCCATGACCCAGTCACGTAGCGATAGCGGAGTGTAGA
TCCGGCTGTGGAATGTGTGTCAGTTAGGGTGTGGAAAGTCCCCAGGCTCCCCAGCAGGCAGAAGTATGCA
AAGCATGCATCTCAATTAGTCAGCAACCAGGTGTGGAAAGTCCCCAGGCTCCCCAGCAGGCAGAAGTATG
CAAAGCATGCATCTCAATTAGTCAGCAACCATAGTCCCGCCCCTAACTCCGCCCATCCCGCCCCTAACTC
CGCCCAGTTCCGCCCATTCTCCGCCCCATGGCTGACTAATTTTTTTTATTTATGCAGAGGCCGAGGCCGC
CTCGGCCTCTGAGCTATTCCAGAAGTAGTGAGGAGGCTTTTTTGGAGGCCTAGGCTTTTGCAAAAAGCTT
ACTGGCTTAACTATGCGGCATCAGAGCAGATTGTACTGAGAGTGCACCATATGCGGTGTGAAATACCGCA
CAGATGCGTAAGGAGAAAATACCGCATCAGGCGCTCTTCCGCTTCCTCGCTCACTGACTCGCTGCGCTCG
GTCGTTCGGCTGCGGCGAGCGGTATCAGCTCACTCAAAGGCGGTAATACGGTTATCCACAGAATCAGGGG
ATAACGCAGGAAAGAACATGTGAGCAAAAGGCCAGCAAAAGGCCAGGAACCGTAAAAAGGCCGCGTTGCT
GGCGTTTTTCCATAGGCTCCGCCCCCCTGACGAGCATCACAAAAATCGACGCTCAAGTCAGAGGTGGCGA
AACCCGACAGGACTATAAAGATACCAGGCGTTTCCCCCTGGAAGCTCCCTCGTGCGCTCTCCTGTTCCGA
CCCTGCCGCTTACCGGATACCTGTCCGCCTTTCTCCCTTCGGGAAGCGTGGCGCTTTCTCATAGCTCACG
CTGTAGGTATCTCAGTTCGGTGTAGGTCGTTCGCTCCAAGCTGGGCTGTGTGCACGAACCCCCCGTTCAG
CCCGACCGCTGCGCCTTATCCGGTAACTATCGTCTTGAGTCCAACCCGGTAAGACACGACTTATCGCCAC
TGGCAGCAGCCACTGGTAACAGGATTAGCAGAGCGAGGTATGTAGGCGGTGCTACAGAGTTCTTGAAGTG
GTGGCCTAACTACGGCTACACTAGAAGGACAGTATTTGGTATCTGCGCTCTGCTGAAGCCAGTTACCTTC
GGAAAAAGAGTTGGTAGCTCTTGATCCGGCAAACAAACCACCGCTGGTAGCGGTGGTTTTTTTGTTTGCA
AGCAGCAGATTACGCGCAGAAAAAAAGGATCTCAAGAAGATCCTTTGATCTTTTCTACGGGGTCTGACGC
TCAGTGGAACGAAAACTCACGTTAAGGGATTTTGGTCATGAGATTATCAAAAAGGATCTTCACCTAGATC
CTTTTAAATTAAAAATGAAGTTTTAAATCAATCTAAAGTATATATGAGTAAACTTGGTCTGACAGTTACC
AATGCTTAATCAGTGAGGCACCTATCTCAGCGATCTGTCTATTTCGTTCATCCATAGTTGCCTGACTCCC
CGTCGTGTAGATAACTACGATACGGGAGGGCTTACCATCTGGCCCCAGTGCTGCAATGATACCGCGAGAC
CCACGCTCACCGGCTCCAGATTTATCAGCAATAAACCAGCCAGCCGGAAGGGCCGAGCGCAGAAGTGGTC
CTGCAACTTTATCCGCCTCCATCCAGTCTATTAATTGTTGCCGGGAAGCTAGAGTAAGTAGTTCGCCAGT
TAATAGTTTGCGCAACGTTGTTGCCATTGCTGCAGGCATCGTGGTGTCACGCTCGTCGTTTGGTATGGCT
TCATTCAGCTCCGGTTCCCAACGATCAAGGCGAGTTACATGATCCCCCATGTTGTGCAAAAAAGCGGTTA
GCTCCTTCGGTCCTCCGATCGTTGTCAGAAGTAAGTTGGCCGCAGTGTTATCACTCATGGTTATGGCAGC
ACTGCATAATTCTCTTACTGTCATGCCATCCGTAAGATGCTTTTCTGTGACTGGTGAGTACTCAACCAAG
TCATTCTGAGAATAGTGTATGCGGCGACCGAGTTGCTCTTGCCCGGCGTCAACACGGGATAATACCGCGC
CACATAGCAGAACTTTAAAAGTGCTCATCATTGGAAAACGTTCTTCGGGGCGAAAACTCTCAAGGATCTT
ACCGCTGTTGAGATCCAGTTCGATGTAACCCACTCGTGCACCCAACTGATCTTCAGCATCTTTTACTTTC
ACCAGCGTTTCTGGGTGAGCAAAAACAGGAAGGCAAAATGCCGCAAAAAAGGGAATAAGGGCGACACGGA
AATGTTGAATACTCATACTCTTCCTTTTTCAATATTATTGAAGCATTTATCAGGGTTATTGTCTCATGAG
CGGATACATATTTGAATGTATTTAGAAAAATAAACAAATAGGGGTTCCGCGCACATTTCCCCGAAAAGTG
CCACCTGACGTCTAAGAAACCATTATTATCATGACATTAACCTATAAAAATAGGCGTATCACGAGGCCCT
TTCGTCTTCAAGAATTAGCTTGGCCATTGCATACGTTGTATCCATATCATAATATGTACATTTATATTGG
CTCATGTCCAACATTACCGCCATGTTGACATTGATTATTGACTAGTTATTAATAGTAATCAATTACGGGG
TCATTAGTTCATAGCCCATATATGGAGTTCCGCGTTACATAACTTACGGTAAATGGCCCGCCTGGCTGAC
CGCCCAACGACCCCCGCCCATTGACGTCAATAATGACGTATGTTCCCATAGTAACGCCAATAGGGACTTT
CCATTGACGTCAATGGGTGGAGTATTTACGGTAAACTGCCCACTTGGCAGTACATCAAGTGTATCATATG
CCAAGTACGCCCCCTATTGACGTCAATGACGGTAAATGGCCCGCCTGGCATTATGCCCAGTACATGACCT
TATGGGACTTTCCTACTTGGCAGTACATCTACGTATTAGTCATCGCTATTACCATGGTGATGCGGTTTTG
GCAGTACATCAATGGGCGTGGATAGCGGTTTGACTCACGGGGATTTCCAAGTCTCCACCCCATTGACGTC
AATGGGAGTTTGTTTTGGCACCAAAATCAACGGGACTTTCCAAAATGTCGTAACAACTCCGCCCCATTGA
CGCAAATGGGCGGTAGGCGTGTACGGTGGGAGGTCTATATAAGCAGAGCTCAATAAAAGAGCCCACAACC
CCTCACTCGGCGCGCCAGTCTTCCGATAGACTGCGTCGCCCGGGTACCCGTATTCCCAATAAAGCCTCTT
GCTGTTTGCATCCGAATCGTGGTCTCGCTGTTCCTTGGGAGGGTCTCCTCTGAGTGATTGACTACCCACG
ACGGGGGTCTTTCATTTGGGGGCTCGTCCGGGATTTGGAGACCCCTGCCCAGGGACCACCGACCCACCAC
CGGGAGGTAAGCTGGCCAGCAACTTATCTGTGTCTGTCCGATTGTCTAGTGTCTATGTTTGATGTTATGC
GCCTGCGTCTGTACTAGTTAGCTAACTAGCTCTGTATCTGGCGGACCCGTGGTGGAACTGACGAGTTCTG
AACACCCGGCCGCAACCCTGGGAGACGTCCCAGGGACTTTGGGGGCCGTTTTTGTGGCCCGACCTGAGGA
AGGGAGTCGATGTGGAATCCGACCCCGTCAGGATATGTGGTTCTGGTAGGAGACGAGAACCTAAAACAGT
TCCCGCCTCCGTCTGAATTTTTGCTTTCGGTTTGGAACCGAAGCCGCGCGTCTTGTCTGCTGCAGCGCTG
CAGCATCGTTCTGTGTTGTCTCTGTCTGACTGTGTTTCTGTATTTGTCTGAAAATTAGGGCCAGACTGTT
ACCACTCCCTTAAGTTTGACCTTAGGTCACTGGAAAGATGTCGAGCGGATCGCTCACAACCAGTCGGTAG
ATGTCAAGAAGAGACGTTGGGTTACCTTCTGCTCTGCAGAATGGCCAACCTTTAACGTCGGATGGCCGCG
AGACGGCACCTTTAACCGAGACCTCATCACCCAGGTTAAGATCAAGGTCTTTTCACCTGGCCCGCATGGA
CACCCAGACCAGGTCCCCTACATCGTGACCTGGGAAGCCTTGGCTTTTGACCCCCCTCCCTGGGTCAAGC
CCTTTGTACACCCTAAGCCTCCGCCTCCTCTTCCTCCATCCGCCCCGTCTCTCCCCCTTGAACCTCCTCG
TTCGACCCCGCCTCGATCCTCCCTTTATCCAGCCCTCACTCCTTCTCTAGGCGCCGGAATTGAAGATCTG
GGCAGGAAGAGGGCCTATTTCCCATGATTCCTTCATATTTGCATATACGATACAAGGCTGTTAGAGAGAT
AATTAGAATTAATTTGACTGTAAACACAAAGATATTAGTACAAAATACGTGACGTAGAAAGTAATAATTT
CTTGGGTAGTTTGCAGTTTTAAAATTATGTTTTAAAATGGACTATCATATGCTTACCGTAACTTGAAAGT
ATTTCGATTTCTTGGCTTTATATATCTTGTGGAAAGGACGAGGATCC
Features (pLannotate 1.2.2; 17 found; start..end, strand, type, name):
     63..562     +  promoter       PGK promoter: mouse phosphoglycerate kinase 1 promoter
    583..1302    +  CDS            EGFP: the original enhanced GFP (Yang et al., 1996) mammalian codon-optimized
   1310..1382    +  CDS            env (fragment): murine leukemia virus gPr80 envelope polyprotein precursor; env; proteolytically cleaved into gp70SU and p15TM subunits
   1424..1849    +  LTR            3' LTR (ΔU3): self-inactivating 3' long terminal repeat (LTR) from Moloney murine leukemia virus
   1918..1958    +  CDS            rop (fragment): Rop protein, which maintains plasmids at low copy number; rop
   2060..2098    +  misc_feature   bom (fragment): basis of mobility region from pBR322
   2115..2444    +  promoter       SV40 promoter: SV40 enhancer and early promoter
   2450..2551    +  misc_feature   bom (fragment): basis of mobility region from pBR322
   2737..3325    -  rep_origin     ori: high-copy-number ColE1/pMB1/pBR322/pUC origin of replication
   3496..4356    -  CDS            AmpR: β-lactamase; bla; confers resistance to ampicillin, carbenicillin, and related antibiotics
   4357..4461    -  promoter       AmpR promoter: bla
   4647..5026    +  enhancer       CMV enhancer: human cytomegalovirus immediate early enhancer
   5027..5230    +  promoter       CMV promoter: human cytomegalovirus (CMV) immediate early promoter
   5231..5406    +  LTR            5' LTR (truncated): truncated long terminal repeat from Moloney murine sarcoma virus
   5528..5802    +  misc_feature   MESV Ψ (fragment): packaging signal of murine embryonic stem cell virus
   5869..6285    +  CDS            gag (truncated): truncated Moloney murine leukemia virus (MMLV) gag gene lacking the start codon
   6309..6549    +  promoter       U6 promoter: RNA polymerase III promoter for human U6 snRNA
