[The description below was written by a language model from this plasmid's Addgene catalogue record and pLannotate feature annotations shown in this document.]
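Description:
pSiren_EGFP-shHmga2#2 is a self-inactivating gammaretroviral shRNA vector built on the Clontech pSiren_GFP backbone, designed to knock down mouse Hmga2 in mammalian cells while marking transduced cells with green fluorescence. The 6.6 kb plasmid is propagated in E. coli through a high-copy ColE1/pUC-type origin and selected with ampicillin via the β-lactamase gene; the record lists a recombination-deficient strain, which suits plasmids carrying repeated LTR sequences. Small fragments of rop and bom and an SV40 early promoter/enhancer segment are also annotated in the backbone, apparently as remnants of earlier vector construction with no assigned payload.

The viral genome is transcribed in packaging cells from a hybrid 5′ end in which the CMV enhancer and promoter are fused to a truncated murine sarcoma virus LTR, followed by the MESV-type Ψ packaging signal and a truncated, start-codon-less gag region that extends the packaging signal and improves encapsidation. Downstream, a human U6 RNA polymerase III promoter sits at the very end of the numbered sequence, so the hairpin it drives presumably spans the plasmid's numbering origin. The shRNA itself is not annotated in the feature table, but the catalogue entry identifies it as a hairpin targeting mouse Hmga2. A mouse PGK promoter then drives EGFP as an independent Pol II reporter cassette, followed by a short env remnant and a ΔU3 3′ LTR. Because the U3 deletion is copied to the 5′ LTR during reverse transcription, LTR promoter activity is lost after integration, leaving U6 and PGK as the active promoters. The "#2" in the name suggests it is one of several hairpins against the same gene. The associated work concerns HMGA proteins in chromatin state and the neurogenic potential of neocortical precursor cells.
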