Addgene plasmid #122290: pSiren_EGFP-shHmga2#2
Purpose: Knockdown for mouse Hmga2
Depositing lab: Yukiko Gotoh. Depositing organization: The University of Tokyo. Publication: HMGA regulates the global chromatin state and neurogenic potential in neocortical precursor cells. Kishi Y, Fujii Y, Hirabayashi Y, Gotoh Y. Nat Neurosci. 2012 Aug;15(8):1127-33. doi: 10.1038/nn.3165. PubMed 22797695.
Backbone
  Vector backbone: pSiren_GFP
  Backbone manufacturer: Clontech
  Vector type: Mammalian Expression, Retroviral
Growth in bacteria
  Bacterial resistance: Ampicillin, 100 μg/mL
  Growth temperature: 37°C
  Growth strain: NEB Stable
  Copy number: Unknown
Gene/Insert
  Gene/Insert name: Knockdown shRNA for mouse Hmga2
  gRNA/shRNA sequence: GCAGTGACCAGTTATTCTTAA
  Species: M. musculus (mouse)
  Entrez Gene: Hmga2 (a.k.a. 9430083A20Rik, HMGI-C, Hmgic, pg, pygmy)
  Cloning method: Unknown
  Sequencing primers: 5′ Unknown
Terms and licenses: Academic/Nonprofit Terms; Industry Terms: Not Available to Industry
How to cite: pSiren_EGFP-shHmga2#2 was a gift from Yukiko Gotoh (Addgene plasmid # 122290 ; http://n2t.net/addgene:122290 ; RRID:Addgene_122290)
